Addgene plasmid #55961: mPlum-Cx43-7
Purpose: Localization: Gap Junctions, Excitation: 590, Emission: 649
Depositing lab: Michael Davidson. Depositing organization: Florida State University, Tallahassee.
Backbone
  Vector backbone: mPlum
  Backbone size w/o insert (bp): 4750
  Vector type: Mammalian Expression
  Selectable markers: Neomycin (select with G418)
Growth in bacteria
  Bacterial resistance: Kanamycin, 50 μg/mL
  Growth temperature: 37°C
  Growth strain: DH5alpha
  Copy number: High Copy
Gene/Insert
  Gene/Insert name: Cx43 (alt names: Rat Alpha-1 Connexin 43; NM_012567.2)
  Species: R. norvegicus (rat)
  Entrez Gene: Gja1 (a.k.a. Cx43, Cxnk1)
  Promoter: CMV
  Tag / fusion protein: mPlum
  Cloning method: Unknown
  Sequencing primers: 5′ CMV-F; 3′ SV40pA-R
Terms and licenses: Academic/Nonprofit Terms; Industry Terms: Not Available to Industry
Depositor comments: R. norvegicus (rat) Alpha-1 Connexin 43. Excitation = 590; Emission = 649
How to cite: mPlum-Cx43-7 was a gift from Michael Davidson (Addgene plasmid # 55961 ; http://n2t.net/addgene:55961 ; RRID:Addgene_55961)
