[The description below was written by a language model from this plasmid's Addgene catalogue record and pLannotate feature annotations shown in this document.]
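Description:
mPlum-Cx43-7 is a mammalian expression plasmid that produces rat connexin 43 (Gja1, the alpha-1 gap junction protein) fused to the far-red fluorescent protein mPlum. It is built on an mPlum backbone with the layout of a standard N1-type fluorescent protein fusion vector. The sequenced record is about 6.0 kb. In bacteria it replicates from a high-copy ColE1/pUC-type origin and is selected with kanamycin. An f1 origin is also present. A single NeoR/KanR (aminoglycoside phosphotransferase) gene provides both selections. The bla (AmpR) promoter drives it in E. coli, while the SV40 enhancer/early promoter and an HSV TK polyadenylation signal express it in mammalian cells, allowing G418 selection of stable lines. The short ble, bGH poly(A) and large T antigen hits in the annotation are fragments, most likely residual backbone sequence rather than functional parts.

The expression cassette uses the human CMV immediate-early enhancer and promoter. Immediately upstream of the Cx43 coding sequence, the annotation picks up a stretch matching the connexin-43 IRES, which suggests that part of the native 5′ untranslated region was carried along with the cDNA. The Gja1 open reading frame is followed, after a short gap consistent with a linker, by the mPlum coding sequence, so the fluorophore sits at the C-terminus of the connexin. An SV40 polyadenylation signal terminates the transcript.

The record lists the purpose as a gap junction localization marker, with excitation at 590 nm and emission at 649 nm. The fusion is suited to visualizing gap junctions by fluorescence microscopy of transfected mammalian cells. The cloning method is not recorded.
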