Features (pLannotate 1.2.2; 16 found; start..end, strand, type, name):
      1..304     +  enhancer       CMV enhancer: human cytomegalovirus immediate early enhancer
    305..508     +  promoter       CMV promoter: human cytomegalovirus (CMV) immediate early promoter
    562..765     +  ncRNA          IRES Cx43: Accession: RF00487 - Connexin-43 internal ribosome entry site (IRES)
    764..1909    +  CDS            Gja1: CXA1_RAT - Also known as Cxn-43. Experimental evidence at protein level: Swiss-Prot protein existence level 1. Gap junction protein that acts as a regulator of bladder capacity. A gap junction consists of a cluster of closely packed pairs of transmembrane channels, the connexons, through which materials of low MW diffuse from one cell to a neighboring cell. Negative regulator of bladder functional capacity: acts by enhancing intercellular electrical and chemical transmission, thus sensitizing bladder muscles to cholinergic neural stimuli and causing them to contract (By similarity). May play a
   1931..2608    +  CDS            mPlum: mPlum is a basic (constitutively fluorescent) red fluorescent protein published in 2004, derived from Discosoma sp.. It has low acid sensitivity.
   2627..2710    +  CDS            large T antigen (fragment): large T antigen from SV40 (simian virus 40)
   2733..2854    +  polyA_signal   SV40 poly(A) signal: SV40 polyadenylation signal
   2888..3316    -  rep_origin     f1 ori (sequence partly withheld): f1 bacteriophage origin of replication; arrow indicates direction of (+) strand synthesis
   3343..3447    +  promoter       AmpR promoter: bla
   3449..3806    +  promoter       SV40 promoter: SV40 enhancer and early promoter
   3841..4635    +  CDS            NeoR/KanR: aminoglycoside phosphotransferase from Tn5; aph(3')-II (or nptII); confers resistance to neomycin, kanamycin, and G418 (Geneticin®)
   4656..4808    +  CDS            ble (fragment): BLE_KLEPN - Experimental evidence at protein level: Swiss-Prot protein existence level 1. Binding protein with a strong affinity to the bleomycin family of antibiotics. Binds to CL990; an antimitotic-antibiotic compound. From Klebsiella pneumoniae.
   4867..4914    +  polyA_signal   HSV TK poly(A) signal: herpes simplex virus thymidine kinase polyadenylation signal (Cole and Stacy, 1985)
   5005..5021    -  polyA_signal   bGH poly(A) signal (fragment): bovine growth hormone polyadenylation signal
   5243..5831    +  rep_origin     ori: high-copy-number ColE1/pMB1/pBR322/pUC origin of replication
   5946..6005    +  enhancer       CMV enhancer (fragment): human cytomegalovirus immediate early enhancer
>Addgene plasmid #55961 | mPlum-Cx43-7 | addgene full sequence | sequence record 335175 | Addgene NGS Result
CGTTACATAACTTACGGTAAATGGCCCGCCTGGCTGACCGCCCAACGACCCCCGCCCATTGACGTCAATA
ATGACGTATGTTCCCATAGTAACGCCAATAGGGACTTTCCATTGACGTCAATGGGTGGAGTATTTACGGT
AAACTGCCCACTTGGCAGTACATCAAGTGTATCATATGCCAAGTACGCCCCCTATTGACGTCAATGACGG
TAAATGGCCCGCCTGGCATTATGCCCAGTACATGACCTTATGGGACTTTCCTACTTGGCAGTACATCTAC
GTATTAGTCATCGCTATTACCATGGTGATGCGGTTTTGGCAGTACATCAATGGGCGTGGATAGCGGTTTG
ACTCACGGGGATTTCCAAGTCTCCACCCCATTGACGTCAATGGGAGTTTGTTTTGGCACCAAAATCAACG
GGACTTTCCAAAATGTCGTAACAACTCCGCCCCATTGACGCAAATGGGCGGTAGGCGTGTACGGTGGGAG
GTCTATATAAGCAGAGCTGGTTTAGTGAACCGTCAGATCCGCTAGCGCTACCGGACTCAGATCTCGAGCT
CAAGCTTCGAATTCGGCAGCACTTTTCTTTCATTGGGGGGAAGGCGTGAGGAAAGTACCAAACAGCAGCA
GACTTTTAAACTTTAAACAGACAGGTCTGAGAGCCTGAACTCTCATTTTTCCTTTGACTTCAGCCTCCAA
GGAGTTCCACCAACTTTGGCGCGCCGGCTTCACTTTCATTAAGTGAAAGAGAGGTGCCCAGACATGGGTG
ACTGGAGTGCCTTGGGGAAGCTTCTGGACAAGGTCCAAGCCTACTCCACCGCTGGAGGGAAGGTGTGGCT
GTCAGTGCTCTTCATATTCAGAATCCTGCTCCTGGGGACAGCTGTTGAGTCAGCTTGGGGTGATGAACAG
TCTGCCTTTCGCTGTAACACTCAACAACCTGGCTGCGAAAACGTCTGCTATGACAAGTCCTTCCCCATCT
CTCACGTGCGCTTCTGGGTCCTTCAGATCATATTCGTGTCTGTGCCCACACTCCTGTACTTGGCCCATGT
GTTCTATGTGATGAGGAAGGAAGAGAAGCTAAACAAGAAAGAAGAGGAGCTCAAAGTGGCCCAGACTGAC
GGGGTCAACGTGGAGATGCACCTGAAGCAGATTGAAATCAAGAAGTTCAAGTACGGGATTGAAGAGCACG
GCAAGGTGAAAATGAGGGGCGGCTTGCTGAGAACCTACATCATCAGCATCCTCTTCAAGTCTGTCTTCGA
GGTGGCCTTCCTGCTCATCCAGTGGTACATCTATGGGTTCAGCTTGAGCGCGGTCTACACCTGCAAGAGA
GATCCCTGCCCCCACCAGGTAGACTGCTTCCTCTCACGTCCCACGGAGAAAACCATCTTCATCATCTTCA
TGCTGGTGGTGTCCTTGGTGTCTCTCGCTTTGAACATCATTGAGCTCTTCTACGTCTTCTTCAAGGGCGT
TAAGGATCGCGTGAAGGGAAGAAGCGATCCTTACCACGCCACCACTGGCCCACTGAGCCCATCAAAAGAC
TGCGGATCTCCAAAATACGCCTACTTCAATGGCTGCTCCTCACCAACGGCTCCACTCTCGCCTATGTCTC
CTCCTGGGTACAAGCTGGTTACTGGTGACAGAAACAATTCCTCGTGCCGCAATTACAACAAGCAAGCTAG
CGAGCAAAACTGGGCGAACTACAGCGCAGAGCAAAATCGCATGGGGCAGGCCGGAAGCACCATCTCCAAC
TCGCACGCCCAGCCGTTCGATTTCCCCGACGACAACCAGAATGCCAAAAAAGTTGCTGCTGGACATGAAC
TCCAGCCATTAGCCATCGTGGACCAACGACCTTCCAGCAGAGCCAGCAGCCGCGCCAGCAGCAGGCCTCG
GCCTGATGACCTGGAGATTGCGGATCCACCGGTGGCTACCATGGTGAGCAAGGGCGAGGAGGTCATCAAG
GAGTTCATGCGCTTCAAGGAGCACATGGAGGGCTCCGTGAACGGCCACGAGTTCGAGATCGAGGGCGAGG
GCGAGGGCCGCCCCTACGAGGGCACCCAGACCGCCAGGCTGAAGGTGACCAAGGGTGGCCCCCTGCCCTT
CGCCTGGGACATCCTGTCCCCTCAGATCATGTACGGCTCCAAGGCCTACGTGAAGCACCCCGCCGACATC
CCCGACTACTTGAAGCTGTCCTTCCCCGAGGGCTTCAAGTGGGAGCGCGTGATGAACTTCGAGGACGGCG
GCGTGGTGACCGTGACCCAGGACTCCTCCCTGCAGGACGGCGAGTTCATCTACAAGGTGAAGGTGCGCGG
CACCAACTTCCCCTCCGACGGCCCCGTAATGCAGAAGAAGACCATGGGCTGGGAGGCCTCCTCCGAGCGG
ATGTACCCCGAGGACGGCGCCCTGAAGGGCGAGATGAAGATGAGGCTGAGGCTGAAGGACGGCGGCCACT
ACGACGCCGAGGTCAAGACCACCTACATGGCCAAGAAGCCCGTGCAGCTGCCCGGCGCCTACAAGACCGA
CATCAAGCTGGACATCACCTCCCACAACGAGGACTACACCATCGTGGAACAGTACGAGCGCGCCGAGGGC
CGCCACTCCACCGGCGCCTAAGCGGCCGCGACTCTAGATCATAATCAGCCATACCACATTTGTAGAGGTT
TTACTTGCTTTAAAAAACCTCCCACACCTCCCCCTGAACCTGAAACATAAAATGAATGCAATTGTTGTTG
TTAACTTGTTTATTGCAGCTTATAATGGTTACAAATAAAGCAATAGCATCACAAATTTCACAAATAAAGC
ATTTTTTTCACTGCATTCTAGTTGTGGTTTGTCCAAACTCATCAATGTATCTTAAGGCGTAAATTGTAAG
CGTTAATATTTTGTTAAAATTCGCGTTAAATTTTTGTTAAATCAGCTCATTTTTTAACCAATAGGCCGAA
ATCGGCAAAATCCCTTATAAATCAAAAGAATAGACCGAGATAGGGT
[37 nt withheld, positions 2987-3023]
AAAGAACGTGGACTCCAACGTCAAAGG
[49 nt withheld, positions 3051-3099]
T
[91 nt withheld, positions 3101-3191]
G
[124 nt withheld, positions 3193-3316]
CAGGTGGCACTTTTCGGGGAAATGTGCGCGGAACCCCTATTTGTTTATTTTTCTAAATACATTCAAATAT
GTATCCGCTCATGAGACAATAACCCTGATAAATGCTTCAATAATATTGAAAAAGGAAGAGTCCTGAGGCG
GAAAGAACCAGCTGTGGAATGTGTGTCAGTTAGGGTGTGGAAAGTCCCCAGGCTCCCCAGCAGGCAGAAG
TATGCAAAGCATGCATCTCAATTAGTCAGCAACCAGGTGTGGAAAGTCCCCAGGCTCCCCAGCAGGCAGA
AGTATGCAAAGCATGCATCTCAATTAGTCAGCAACCATAGTCCCGCCCCTAACTCCGCCCATCCCGCCCC
TAACTCCGCCCAGTTCCGCCCATTCTCCGCCCCATGGCTGACTAATTTTTTTTATTTATGCAGAGGCCGA
GGCCGCCTCGGCCTCTGAGCTATTCCAGAAGTAGTGAGGAGGCTTTTTTGGAGGCCTAGGCTTTTGCAAA
GATCGATCAAGAGACAGGATGAGGATCGTTTCGCATGATTGAACAAGATGGATTGCACGCAGGTTCTCCG
GCCGCTTGGGTGGAGAGGCTATTCGGCTATGACTGGGCACAACAGACAATCGGCTGCTCTGATGCCGCCG
TGTTCCGGCTGTCAGCGCAGGGGCGCCCGGTTCTTTTTGTCAAGACCGACCTGTCCGGTGCCCTGAATGA
ACTGCAAGACGAGGCAGCGCGGCTATCGTGGCTGGCCACGACGGGCGTTCCTTGCGCAGCTGTGCTCGAC
GTTGTCACTGAAGCGGGAAGGGACTGGCTGCTATTGGGCGAAGTGCCGGGGCAGGATCTCCTGTCATCTC
ACCTTGCTCCTGCCGAGAAAGTATCCATCATGGCTGATGCAATGCGGCGGCTGCATACGCTTGATCCGGC
TACCTGCCCATTCGACCACCAAGCGAAACATCGCATCGAGCGAGCACGTACTCGGATGGAAGCCGGTCTT
GTCGATCAGGATGATCTGGACGAAGAGCATCAGGGGCTCGCGCCAGCCGAACTGTTCGCCAGGCTCAAGG
CGAGCATGCCCGACGGCGAGGATCTCGTCGTGACCCATGGCGATGCCTGCTTGCCGAATATCATGGTGGA
AAATGGCCGCTTTTCTGGATTCATCGACTGTGGCCGGCTGGGTGTGGCGGACCGCTATCAGGACATAGCG
TTGGCTACCCGTGATATTGCTGAAGAGCTTGGCGGCGAATGGGCTGACCGCTTCCTCGTGCTTTACGGTA
TCGCCGCTCCCGATTCGCAGCGCATCGCCTTCTATCGCCTTCTTGACGAGTTCTTCTGAGCGGGACTCTG
GGGTTCGAAATGACCGACCAAGCGACGCCCAACCTGCCATCACGAGATTTCGATTCCACCGCCGCCTTCT
ATGAAAGGTTGGGCTTCGGAATCGTTTTCCGGGACGCCGGCTGGATGATCCTCCAGCGCGGGGATCTCAT
GCTGGAGTTCTTCGCCCACCCTAGGGGGAGGCTAACTGAAACACGGAAGGAGACAATACCGGAAGGAACC
CGCGCTATGACGGCAATAAAAAGACAGAATAAAACGCACGGTGTTGGGTCGTTTGTTCATAAACGCGGGG
TTCGGTCCCAGGGCTGGCACTCTGTCGATACCCCACCGAGACCCCATTGGGGCCAATACGCCCGCGTTTC
TTCCTTTTCCCCACCCCACCCCCCAAGTTCGGGTGAAGGCCCAGGGCTCGCAGCCAACGTCGGGGCGGCA
GGCCCTGCCATAGCCTCAGGTTACTCATATATACTTTAGATTGATTTAAAACTTCATTTTTAATTTAAAA
GGATCTAGGTGAAGATCCTTTTTGATAATCTCATGACCAAAATCCCTTAACGTGAGTTTTCGTTCCACTG
AGCGTCAGACCCCGTAGAAAAGATCAAAGGATCTTCTTGAGATCCTTTTTTTCTGCGCGTAATCTGCTGC
TTGCAAACAAAAAAACCACCGCTACCAGCGGTGGTTTGTTTGCCGGATCAAGAGCTACCAACTCTTTTTC
CGAAGGTAACTGGCTTCAGCAGAGCGCAGATACCAAATACTGTTCTTCTAGTGTAGCCGTAGTTAGGCCA
CCACTTCAAGAACTCTGTAGCACCGCCTACATACCTCGCTCTGCTAATCCTGTTACCAGTGGCTGCTGCC
AGTGGCGATAAGTCGTGTCTTACCGGGTTGGACTCAAGACGATAGTTACCGGATAAGGCGCAGCGGTCGG
GCTGAACGGGGGGTTCGTGCACACAGCCCAGCTTGGAGCGAACGACCTACACCGAACTGAGATACCTACA
GCGTGAGCTATGAGAAAGCGCCACGCTTCCCGAAGGGAGAAAGGCGGACAGGTATCCGGTAAGCGGCAGG
GTCGGAACAGGAGAGCGCACGAGGGAGCTTCCAGGGGGAAACGCCTGGTATCTTTATAGTCCTGTCGGGT
TTCGCCACCTCTGACTTGAGCGTCGATTTTTGTGATGCTCGTCAGGGGGGCGGAGCCTATGGAAAAACGC
CAGCAACGCGGCCTTTTTACGGTTCCTGGCCTTTTGCTGGCCTTTTGCTCACATGTTCTTTCCTGCGTTA
TCCCCTGATTCTGTGGATAACCGTATTACCGCCATGCATTAGTTATTAATAGTAATCAATTACGGGGTCA
TTAGTTCATAGCCCATATATGGAGTTCCG
